Addgene plasmid #196995: pAAV-sCAG-GluClα.CreON
Purpose: Cre recombinase dependent expression of GluClv2.0 alpha subunit. GluClα contains a Cerulean tag. When co-expressed with GluClv2.0 beta subunit, agonist (Ivermectin) induces neuronal silencing.
Depositing lab: David Bennett. Depositing organization: University of Oxford. Publication: GluCl.CreON enables selective inhibition of molecularly defined pain circuits. Middleton SJ, Hu H, Perez-Sanchez J, Zuberi S, McGrath Williams J, Weir GA, Bennett DL. Pain. 2023 Jun 27. doi: 10.1097/j.pain.0000000000002976. PubMed 37366588.
Backbone
  Vector backbone: pAAV
  Backbone size w/o insert (bp): 4995
  Total vector size (bp): 7104
  Vector type: AAV, Cre/Lox
Growth in bacteria
  Bacterial resistance: Ampicillin, 100 μg/mL
  Growth temperature: 37°C
  Growth strain: NEB Stable
  Copy number: High Copy
Gene/Insert
  Gene/Insert name: GluClα -Cerulean (alt names: GluCl-alpha -Cerulean; GluClv2.0 α Cerulean)
  Species: C. elegans (nematode); c elegan
  Insert size (bp): 2109
  Promoter: short CAG
  Tag / fusion protein: Cerulean
  Cloning method: Restriction Enzyme; 5′ cloning site AscI (not destroyed); 3′ cloning site NheI (not destroyed)
  Sequencing primers: 5′ TAGGCGCGCCTCAGAACAGAACGTTCTGC; 3′ cacgatccacgtggccatggtggggctagc
Resource information
  A portion of this plasmid was derived from a plasmid made by: Original construct for GluCl α (GluCl α v2.0 Opt α-GluClv2.0) were a gift from Henry Lester (Addgene plasmid 47542) (Frazier et al., 2013)
Terms and licenses: Academic/Nonprofit Terms; Industry Terms: Not Available to Industry
Depositor comments: Original GluClα (GluCl α v2.0 Opt α-GluClv2.0) (Frazier et al., 2013, PMID: 23720773) GluClα-YFP, tag was exchanged for Cerulean and first used in the dorsal root ganglia (Weir et al., 2017, PMID: 28969375)
How to cite: pAAV-sCAG-GluClα.CreON was a gift from David Bennett (Addgene plasmid # 196995 ; http://n2t.net/addgene:196995 ; RRID:Addgene_196995)
