[The description below was written by a language model from this plasmid's Addgene catalogue record and pLannotate feature annotations shown in this document.]
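Description:
pAAV-sCAG-GluClα.CreON is an adeno-associated virus transfer plasmid of about 7.1 kb, built on a pAAV backbone for Cre-dependent expression of the alpha subunit of the engineered glutamate-gated chloride channel GluClv2.0. It is maintained in E. coli through a high-copy ColE1/pUC-type origin with ampicillin selection (β-lactamase under its own promoter). An f1 origin is also present. The record lists a recombination-deficient strain for growth, consistent with the need to preserve the AAV2 inverted terminal repeats. These ITRs flank the expression cassette and allow it to be packaged into recombinant AAV particles.

Between the ITRs, a shortened CAG promoter (a CMV enhancer fragment, the chicken β-actin promoter and intron fragments) sits upstream of a double-floxed inverted cassette. The 2.1 kb insert, derived from C. elegans GluClα and fused to the cyan fluorescent protein Cerulean, lies in antisense orientation between paired lox2272 and loxP sites arranged head to head. Without Cre the coding sequence cannot be translated. Cre recombination at the incompatible lox pairs inverts the cassette and then locks it in the sense orientation, so expression is confined to Cre-positive cells. A WPRE and an SV40 polyadenylation signal follow to enhance transcript stability and processing. The automated annotation labels the channel sequence as a glc-2 (beta subunit) fragment, which probably reflects homology between the subunits, since the catalogue identifies the insert as the alpha subunit.

On its own this subunit is not the full tool. When it is co-expressed with the GluClv2.0 beta subunit, the agonist ivermectin opens the channel and silences neurons. The associated work applied this to selective inhibition of molecularly defined pain circuits.
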