Features (pLannotate 1.2.2; 25 found; start..end, strand, type, name):
    182..770     -  rep_origin     ori: high-copy-number ColE1/pMB1/pBR322/pUC origin of replication
    941..1801    -  CDS            AmpR: β-lactamase; bla; confers resistance to ampicillin, carbenicillin, and related antibiotics
   1802..1906    -  promoter       AmpR promoter: bla
   1959..2387    -  rep_origin     f1 ori (sequence partly withheld): f1 bacteriophage origin of replication; arrow indicates direction of (+) strand synthesis
   2392..2461    -  CDS            lacZα (fragment): LacZα fragment of β-galactosidase; lacZ fragment
   2456..2588    -  repeat_region  AAV2 ITR (fragment): inverted terminal repeat of adeno-associated virus serotype 2 inverted
   2649..2897    +  enhancer       CMV enhancer (fragment): human cytomegalovirus immediate early enhancer
   2899..3176    +  promoter       chicken β-actin promoter: No description available
   3177..3312    +  intron         hybrid intron (fragment): hybrid between chicken β-actin (CBA) and minute virus of mice (MMV) introns (Gray et al., 2011)
   3401..3531    +  intron         chimeric intron (fragment): chimera between introns from chicken β-actin and rabbit β-globin
   3590..3608    +  misc_feature   MCS (fragment): pUC18/19 multiple cloning site
   3615..3648    +  protein_bind   lox2272: Cre-mediated recombination occurs in the 8-bp core sequence (GGATACTT). lox2272 sites are compatible with each other, but incompatible with loxP or loxN sites (Lee and Saito, 1988). Cre recombinase
   3649..3698    -  intron         β-globin intron (fragment): internally truncated intron from human β-globin
   3699..3732    +  protein_bind   loxP: Cre-mediated recombination occurs in the 8-bp core sequence (GCATACAT). Cre recombinase
   3894..4610    -  CDS            mCerulean: mCerulean is a basic (constitutively fluorescent) cyan fluorescent protein published in 2005, derived from Aequorea victoria. It is reported to be a very rapidly-maturing monomer.
   4710..5666    -  CDS            glc-2 (fragment): GLUCB_CAEEL - Experimental evidence at protein level: Swiss-Prot protein existence level 1. Glutamate-gated chloride channel subunit; channel properties depend on the subunit composition. Glutamate binding triggers a rapidly reversible current in heteromeric channels formed by glc-1 and glc-2, while the anti-helmintic drug ivermectin and other avermectins trigger a permanently open channel configuration. Channels containing only glc- 2 are activated by glutamate, but not by ivermectin (in vitro). The heteromeric channel formed by glc-1 and glc-2 is also activated by ibotenate, and it is blocke
   5862..5895    -  protein_bind   lox2272: Cre-mediated recombination occurs in the 8-bp core sequence (GGATACTT). lox2272 sites are compatible with each other, but incompatible with loxP or loxN sites (Lee and Saito, 1988). Cre recombinase
   5896..5945    -  intron         β-globin intron (fragment): internally truncated intron from human β-globin
   5946..5979    -  protein_bind   loxP: Cre-mediated recombination occurs in the 8-bp core sequence (GCATACAT). Cre recombinase
   5980..6004    +  misc_feature   MCS (fragment): pBluescript multiple cloning site
   6004..6592    +  misc_feature   WPRE: woodchuck hepatitis virus posttranscriptional regulatory element
   6635..6756    -  polyA_signal   SV40 poly(A) signal: SV40 polyadenylation signal
   6779..6847    -  CDS            large T antigen (fragment): large T antigen from SV40 (simian virus 40)
   6918..7051    +  repeat_region  AAV2 ITR: inverted terminal repeat of adeno-associated virus serotype 2 inverted
   7045..7101    -  CDS            lacI (fragment): lac repressor; lacI; The lac repressor binds to the lac operator to inhibit transcription in E. coli. This inhibition can be relieved by adding lactose or isopropyl-β-D-thiogalactopyranoside (IPTG).
>Addgene plasmid #196995 | pAAV-sCAG-GluClα.CreON | addgene full sequence | sequence record 390150 | Addgene NGS Result
CTTCCGCTTCCTCGCTCACTGACTCGCTGCGCTCGGTCGTTCGGCTGCGGCGAGCGGTATCAGCTCACTC
AAAGGCGGTAATACGGTTATCCACAGAATCAGGGGATAACGCAGGAAAGAACATGTGAGCAAAAGGCCAG
CAAAAGGCCAGGAACCGTAAAAAGGCCGCGTTGCTGGCGTTTTTCCATAGGCTCCGCCCCCCTGACGAGC
ATCACAAAAATCGACGCTCAAGTCAGAGGTGGCGAAACCCGACAGGACTATAAAGATACCAGGCGTTTCC
CCCTGGAAGCTCCCTCGTGCGCTCTCCTGTTCCGACCCTGCCGCTTACCGGATACCTGTCCGCCTTTCTC
CCTTCGGGAAGCGTGGCGCTTTCTCATAGCTCACGCTGTAGGTATCTCAGTTCGGTGTAGGTCGTTCGCT
CCAAGCTGGGCTGTGTGCACGAACCCCCCGTTCAGCCCGACCGCTGCGCCTTATCCGGTAACTATCGTCT
TGAGTCCAACCCGGTAAGACACGACTTATCGCCACTGGCAGCAGCCACTGGTAACAGGATTAGCAGAGCG
AGGTATGTAGGCGGTGCTACAGAGTTCTTGAAGTGGTGGCCTAACTACGGCTACACTAGAAGAACAGTAT
TTGGTATCTGCGCTCTGCTGAAGCCAGTTACCTTCGGAAAAAGAGTTGGTAGCTCTTGATCCGGCAAACA
AACCACCGCTGGTAGCGGTGGTTTTTTTGTTTGCAAGCAGCAGATTACGCGCAGAAAAAAAGGATCTCAA
GAAGATCCTTTGATCTTTTCTACGGGGTCTGACGCTCAGTGGAACGAAAACTCACGTTAAGGGATTTTGG
TCATGAGATTATCAAAAAGGATCTTCACCTAGATCCTTTTAAATTAAAAATGAAGTTTTAAATCAATCTA
AAGTATATATGAGTAAACTTGGTCTGACAGTTACCAATGCTTAATCAGTGAGGCACCTATCTCAGCGATC
TGTCTATTTCGTTCATCCATAGTTGCCTGACTCCCCGTCGTGTAGATAACTACGATACGGGAGGGCTTAC
CATCTGGCCCCAGTGCTGCAATGATACCGCGAGACCCACGCTCACCGGCTCCAGATTTATCAGCAATAAA
CCAGCCAGCCGGAAGGGCCGAGCGCAGAAGTGGTCCTGCAACTTTATCCGCCTCCATCCAGTCTATTAAT
TGTTGCCGGGAAGCTAGAGTAAGTAGTTCGCCAGTTAATAGTTTGCGCAACGTTGTTGCCATTGCTACAG
GCATCGTGGTGTCACGCTCGTCGTTTGGTATGGCTTCATTCAGCTCCGGTTCCCAACGATCAAGGCGAGT
TACATGATCCCCCATGTTGTGCAAAAAAGCGGTTAGCTCCTTCGGTCCTCCGATCGTTGTCAGAAGTAAG
TTGGCCGCAGTGTTATCACTCATGGTTATGGCAGCACTGCATAATTCTCTTACTGTCATGCCATCCGTAA
GATGCTTTTCTGTGACTGGTGAGTACTCAACCAAGTCATTCTGAGAATAGTGTATGCGGCGACCGAGTTG
CTCTTGCCCGGCGTCAATACGGGATAATACCGCGCCACATAGCAGAACTTTAAAAGTGCTCATCATTGGA
AAACGTTCTTCGGGGCGAAAACTCTCAAGGATCTTACCGCTGTTGAGATCCAGTTCGATGTAACCCACTC
GTGCACCCAACTGATCTTCAGCATCTTTTACTTTCACCAGCGTTTCTGGGTGAGCAAAAACAGGAAGGCA
AAATGCCGCAAAAAAGGGAATAAGGGCGACACGGAAATGTTGAATACTCATACTCTTCCTTTTTCAATAT
TATTGAAGCATTTATCAGGGTTATTGTCTCATGAGCGGATACATATTTGAATGTATTTAGAAAAATAAAC
AAATAGGGGTTCCGCGCACATTTCCCCGAAAAGTGCCACCTAAATTGTAAGCGTTAATATTTTGTTAAAA
TTCGCGTTAAATTTTTGTTAAATCAGCTCATTTTTTAACCAATAGGCCGAAATCGGCAAAATCCCTTATA
AATCAAAAGAATAGACCGAGATAGGGT
[37 nt withheld, positions 2058-2094]
AAAGAACGTGGACTCCAACGTCAAAGG
[49 nt withheld, positions 2122-2170]
T
[91 nt withheld, positions 2172-2262]
G
[124 nt withheld, positions 2264-2387]
CCCATTCGCCATTCAGGCTGCGCAACTGTTGGGAAGGGCGATCGGTGCGGGCCTCTTCGCTATTACGCCA
GCTGCGCGCTCGCTCGCTCACTGAGGCCGCCCGGGCAAAGCCCGGGCGTCGGGCGACCTTTGGTCGCCCG
GCCTCAGTGAGCGAGCGAGCGCGCAGAGAGGGAGTGGCCAACTCCATCACTAGGGGTTCCTTGTAGTTAA
TGATTAACCCGCCATGCTACTTATCTACGTAGCCATGCTCTAGGAAGAGTACCATTGACGTCAATAATGA
CGTATGTTCCCATAGTAACGCCAATAGGGACTTTCCATTGACGTCAATGGGTGGAGTATTTACGGTAAAC
TGCCCACTTGGCAGTACATCAAGTGTATCATATGCCAAGTACGCCCCCTATTGACGTCAATGACGGTAAA
TGGCCCGCCTGGCATTATGCCCAGTACATGACCTTATGGGACTTTCCTACTTGGCAGTACATCTACGTAT
TAGTCATCGCTATTACCATGGTCGAGGTGAGCCCCACGTTCTGCTTCACTCTCCCCATCTCCCCCCCCTC
CCCACCCCCAATTTTGTATTTATTTATTTTTTAATTATTTTGTGCAGCGATGGGGGCGGGGGGGGGGGGG
GGGCGCGCGCCRGGSGGGGSGGGGSGGGGSGRGGGGSGGGGSGGGGCGAGGCGGAGAGGTGCGGCGGCAG
CCAATCAGAGCGGCGCGCTCCGAAAGTTTCCTTTTATGGCGAGGCGGCGGCGGCGGCGGCCCTATAAAAA
GCGAAGCGCGCGGCGGGCGGGAGTCGCTGCGCGCTGCCTTCGCCCCGTGCCCCGCTCCGCCGCCGCCTCG
CGCCGCCCGCCCCGGCTCTGACTGACCGCGTTACTCCCACAGGTGAGCGGGCGGGACGGCCCTTCTCCTC
CGGGCTGTAATTAGCGCTTGGTTTAATGACGGCTTGTTTCTTTTCTGTGGCTGCGTGAAAGCCTTGAGGG
GCTCCGGGAGGGCCCTTTGTGCGGGGGGAGCGGCTCGGGGCTGTCCGCGGGGGGACGGCTGCCTTCGGGG
GGGACGGGGCAGGGCGGGGTTCGGCTTCTGGCGTGTGACCGGCGGCTCTAGAGCCTCTGCTAACCATGTT
CATGCCTTCTTCTTTTTCCTACAGCTCCTGGGCAACGTGCTGGTTATTGTGCTGTCTCATCATTTTGGCA
AAGAATTGGATCGGGATCCTCTAGAGTCGACTCCGGAATAACTTCGTATAGGATACTTTATACGAAGTTA
TGCAGAATGGTAGCTGGATTGTAGCTGCTATTAGCAATATGAAACCTCTTAATAACTTCGTATAGCATAC
ATTATACGAAGTTATGGCGCGCCTCAGAACAGAACGTTCTGCTGGCCGAAGCGGCTCCAGTACAGGATGT
TGAACACGAAGAACAGCACGGGGAACAGGGCGCGGCTGATCAGGTCCACGCGCTTGCTGATGTCGTTCCA
CTCGGTCTTGGTCTCCAGCAGGTTCAGGAAGGAATTCTTGTACAGCTCGTCCATGCCGAGAGTGATCCCG
GCGGCGGTCACGAACTCCAGCAGGACCATGTGATCGCGCTTCTCGTTGGGGTCTTTGCTCAGCTTGGACT
GGGTGCTCAGGTAGTGGTTGTCGGGCAGCAGCACGGGGCCGTCGCCGATGGGGGTGTTCTGCTGGTAGTG
GTCGGCGAGCTGCACGCTGCCGTCCTCGATGTTGTGGCGGATCTTGAAGTTGGCCTTGATGCCGTTCTTC
TGCTTGTCGGCGGTGATATAGACGTTGTCGCTGATGGCGTTGTACTCCAGCTTGTGCCCCAGGATGTTGC
CGTCCTCCTTGAAGTCGATGCCCTTCAGCTCGATGCGGTTCACCAGGGTGTCGCCCTCGAACTTCACCTC
GGCGCGGGTCTTGTAGTTGCCGTCGTCCTTGAAGAAGATGGTGCGCTCCTGGACGTAGCCTTCGGGCATG
GCGGACTTGAAGAAGTCGTGCTGCTTCATGTGGTCGGGGTAGCGGGCGAAGCACTGCACGCCCCAGGTCA
GGGTGGTCACGAGGGTGGGCCAGGGCACGGGCAGCTTGCCGGTGGTGCAGATGAACTTCAGGGTCAGCTT
GCCGTAGGTGGCATCGCCCTCGCCCTCGCCGGACACGCTGAACTTGTGGCCGTTTACGTCGCCGTCCAGC
TCGACCAGGATGGGCACCACCCCGGTGAACAGCTCCTCGCCCTTGCTCACCATGGAATTCATCTGCCGGC
GGTTCAGGGGCACGGTGCGGACTTTCTCCTCCTGGTTGAACACCTTGGTGGGGACGTCGTTGTGCAGGTT
CTGCAGCAGGGGGATCTCGGCCTTCTCGCGCTCGGTGCGGGCCTTGCGCTCCACGCCCTGCTTGTTCGCG
ATGTGGTTAACCAGGGCGAACTCCAGCAGGGCGCAGAAGATGAAGGTCATGCAGGCGCCGATCCACACGT
CGATGGCCTTGATGTAGCTCACGGGGGGCAGCTGGCTGTTGATGCCAGCGGACTGAGCGGTCATGGTGAA
CAGGGTGGTCACGCCCAGGGTGACGCGGGCGGGGATGGCGGTGCGGTCGAACCAGAAGGACACCCAGGAC
ACGATCACGAGCATGCAGCTGGGGATGTACAGTTGCAGCAGGTAGAAGGAGAACTCGCGCTTCAGCTGGA
TGGTGGTCCTCAGGCAGCTGTAGATGCCGGTGTTGGTGACGCTGGTGCAGTAGGTGGTGCTGGTGTTGGT
CAGCTGGAAGCTGGGCAGGCTGGAGGACAGGCCGACCTTCAGCTGCAGGGGGCTGTGCTCCTTCCACAGA
TACTCGATGTCCTTGGTGGTGTAGGCGTAGGAGGCCAGGTCGATGCTGCACTGCTGCACGTCCATCGGGT
AGTACTGCAGGTACATGGGGCAGCTCAGCACCAGGCTGATGCGGACGGAGTACAGGACGGTGCCGTCGTT
GTGGATGCGGATCAGGACGTTGGGCTTGTCGATGGTGTGCTTGTAAGCCTGCTTCTCGTTGGGGAAGAAG
GTGTCGGGCATCCAGATCTGGTGGCCCACGGTCAGGATGACGAAGTCGGGCTGGCCGTCGCCCTTGACGC
CGTAGGACAGGCGCTTGTCGATCCAGCTCTCGCGCAGGGTCAGCTGGGCGGAGTACTCCATGTTCACCAC
GTCGATCTTGCTGATGGTGCGCAGCAGCATGTTCACGCTCACCACCACGGGGCCGCCGTTGTCGGTGGGG
GGGCGCACGCGGAAGTCGTAGCCGCTGGTGAACAGGTGGGCCAGGATCTTGCTGTCGGAGGTCTGGGGCT
GCTCGATGGGGATGTGGATGGGGGAGGTCAGGCGAGCCAGGGACTCCAGGGTGGTAGTGCCGTTGTCGTT
GTCGTCCTCGAAGATGTCCTGGCTCTTGGTGCGGGCCTGCTGGGCCTGGATCCCCAGGATCAGGGAAGCG
ATGATCAGCTTGCCCACGATCCACGTGGCCATGGTGGGGCTAGCATAACTTCGTATAAAGTATCCTATAC
GAAGTTATTTGCCTTAACCCAGAAATTATCACTGTTATTCTTTAGAATGGTGCAAAGAATAACTTCGTAT
AATGTATGCTATACGAAGTTATGAATTCGATATCAAGCTTATCGATAATCAACCTCTGGATTACAAAATT
TGTGAAAGATTGACTGGTATTCTTAACTATGTTGCTCCTTTTACGCTATGTGGATACGCTGCTTTAATGC
CTTTGTATCATGCTATTGCTTCCCGTATGGCTTTCATTTTCTCCTCCTTGTATAAATCCTGGTTGCTGTC
TCTTTATGAGGAGTTGTGGCCCGTTGTCAGGCAACGTGGCGTGGTGTGCACTGTGTTTGCTGACGCAACC
CCCACTGGTTGGGGCATTGCCACCACCTGTCAGCTCCTTTCCGGGACTTTCGCTTTCCCCCTCCCTATTG
CCACGGCGGAACTCATCGCCGCCTGCCTTGCCCGCTGCTGGACAGGGGCTCGGCTGTTGGGCACTGACAA
TTCCGTGGTGTTGTCGGGGAAATCATCGTCCTTTCCTTGGCTGCTCGCCTGTGTTGCCACCTGGATTCTG
CGCGGGACGTCCTTCTGCTACGTCCCTTCGGCCCTCAATCCAGCGGACCTTCCTTCCCGCGGCCTGCTGC
CGGCTCTGCGGCCTCTTCCGCGTCTTCGCCTTCGCCCTCAGACGAGTCGGATCTCCCTTTGGGCCGCCTC
CCCGCATCGATACCGTCGACCCGGGCGGCCGCTTCGAGCAGACATGATAAGATACATTGATGAGTTTGGA
CAAACCACAACTAGAATGCAGTGAAAAAAATGCTTTATTTGTGAAATTTGTGATGCTATTGCTTTATTTG
TAACCATTATAAGCTGCAATAAACAAGTTAACAACAACAATTGCATTCATTTTATGTTTCAGGTTCAGGG
GGAGATGTGGGAGGTTTTTTAAAGCAAGTAAAACCTCTACAAATGTGGTAAAATCGATAAGGATCTTCCT
AGAGCATGGCTACGTAGATAAGTAGCATGGCGGGTTAATCATTAACTACAAGGAACCCCTAGTGATGGAG
TTGGCCACTCCCTCTCTGCGCGCTCGCTCGCTCACTGAGGCCGGGCGACCAAAGGTCGCCCGACGCCCGG
GCTTTGCCCGGGCGGCCTCAGTGAGCGAGCGAGCGCGCAGCTGCATTAATGAATCGGCCAACGCGCGGGG
AGAGGCGGTTTGCGTATTGGGCGCT
